>Addgene plasmid #136475 | pRDA_112 | addgene full sequence | sequence record 267569 | Addgene NGS Result
GTAAAACGACGGCCAGTGCCAAGCTGACGCGTGTAGTCTTATGCAATACTCTTGTAGTCTTGCAACATGG
TAACGATGAGTTAGCAACATGCCTTACAAGGAGAGAAAAAGCACCGTGCATGCCGATTGGTGGAAGTAAG
GTGGTACGATCGTGCCTTATTAGGAAGGCAACAGACGGGTCTGACATGGATTGGACGAACCACTGAATTG
CCGCATTGCAGAGATATTGTATTTAAGTGCCTAGCTCGATACATAAACGGGTCTCTCTGGTTAGACCAGA
TCTGAGCCTGGGAGCTCTCTGGCTAACTAGGGAACCCACTGCTTAAGCCTCAATAAAGCTTGCCTTGAGT
GCTTCAAGTAGTGTGTGCCCGTCTGTTGTGTGACTCTGGTAACTAGAGATCCCTCAGACCCTTTTAGTCA
GTGTGGAAAATCTCTAGCAGTGGCGCCCGAACAGGGACTTGAAAGCGAAAGGGAAACCAGAGGAGCTCTC
TCGACGCAGGACTCGGCTTGCTGAAGCGCGCACGGCAAGAGGCGAGGGGCGGCGACTGGTGAGTACGCCA
AAAATTTTGACTAGCGGAGGCTAGAAGGAGAGAGATGGGTGCGAGAGCGTCAGTATTAAGCGGGGGAGAA
TTAGATCGCGATGGGAAAAAATTCGGTTAAGGCCAGGGGGAAAGAAAAAATATAAATTAAAACATATAGT
ATGGGCAAGCAGGGAGCTAGAACGATTCGCAGTTAATCCTGGCCTGTTAGAAACATCAGAAGGCTGTAGA
CAAATACTGGGACAGCTACAACCATCCCTTCAGACAGGATCAGAAGAACTTAGATCATTATATAATACAG
TAGCAACCCTCTATTGTGTGCATCAAAGGATAGAGATAAAAGACACCAAGGAAGCTTTAGACAAGATAGA
GGAAGAGCAAAACAAAAGTAAGACCACCGCACAGCAAGCGGCCACTGATCTTCAGACCTGGAGGAGGAGA
TATGAGGGACAATTGGAGAAGTGAATTATATAAATATAAAGTAGTAAAAATTGAACCATTAGGAGTAGCA
CCCACCAAGGCAAAGAGAAGAGTGGTGCAGAGAGAAAAAAGAGCAGTGGGAATAGGAGCTTTGTTCCTTG
GGTTCTTGGGAGCAGCAGGAAGCACTATGGGCGCAGCGTCAATGACGCTGACGGTACAGGCCAGACAATT
ATTGTCTGGTATAGTGCAGCAGCAGAACAATTTGCTGAGGGCTATTGAGGCGCAACAGCATCTGTTGCAA
CTCACAGTCTGGGGCATCAAGCAGCTCCAGGCAAGAATCCTGGCTGTGGAAAGATACCTAAAGGATCAAC
AGCTCCTGGGGATTTGGGGTTGCTCTGGAAAACTCATTTGCACCACTGCTGTGCCTTGGAATGCTAGTTG
GAGTAATAAATCTCTGGAACAGATTTGGAATCACACGACCTGGATGGAGTGGGACAGAGAAATTAACAAT
TACACAAGCTTAATACACTCCTTAATTGAAGAATCGCAAAACCAGCAAGAAAAGAATGAACAAGAATTAT
TGGAATTAGATAAATGGGCAAGTTTGTGGAATTGGTTTAACATAACAAATTGGCTGTGGTATATAAAATT
ATTCATAATGATAGTAGGAGGCTTGGTAGGTTTAAGAATAGTTTTTGCTGTACTTTCTATAGTGAATAGA
GTTAGGCAGGGATATTCACCATTATCGTTTCAGACCCACCTCCCAACCCCGAGGGGACCCGACAGGCCCG
AAGGAATAGAAGAAGAAGGTGGAGAGAGAGACAGAGACAGATCCATTCGATTAGTGAACGGATCTCGACG
GTATCGTTGCTTGGATCGAGCAATTTAAAAGAAAAGGGGGGATTGGGGGGTACAGTGCAGGGGAAAGAAT
AGTAGACATAATAGCAACAGACATACAAACTAAAGAATTACAAAAACAAATTACAAAAATTCAAAATTTC
TGCGTTGTTGTCGGTGCTCGTTCTCTGCTCTTCACGCTACTGAATTCATCACCGGTTCTTCGAATCTAGT
TGCAAAGATGGATAAAGTTTTAAACAGAGAGGAATCTTTGCAGCTAATGGACCTTCTAGGTCTTGAAAGG
AGTGGGAATTGGCTCCGGTGCCCGTCAGTGGGCAGAGCGCACATCGCCCACAGTCCCCGAGAAGTTGGGG
GGAGGGGTCGGCAATTGAACCGGTGCCTAGAGAAGGTGGCGCGGGGTAAACTGGGAAAGTGATGTCGTGT
ACTGGCTCCGCCTTTTTCCCGAGGGTGGGGGAGAACCGTATATAAGTGCAGTAGTCGCCGTGAACGTTCT
TTTTCGCAACGGGTTTGCCGCCAGAACACAGGTAAGTGCCGTGTGTGGTTCCCGCGGGCCTGGCCTCTTT
ACGGGTTATGGCCCTTGCGTGCCTTGAATTACTTCCACTGGCTGCAGTACGTGATTCTTGATCCCGAGCT
TCGGGTTGGAAGTGGGTGGGAGAGTTCGAGGCCTTGCGCTTAAGGAGCCCCTTCGCCTCGTGCTTGAGTT
GAGGCCTGGCCTGGGCGCTGGGGCCGCCGCGTGCGAATCTGGTGGCACCTTCGCGCCTGTCTCGCTGCTT
TCGATAAGTCTCTAGCCATTTAAAATTTTTGATGACCTGCTGCGACGCTTTTTTTCTGGCAAGATAGTCT
TGTAAATGCGGGCCAAGATCTGCACACTGGTATTTCGGTTTTTGGGGCCGCGGGCGGCGACGGGGCCCGT
GCGTCCCAGCGCACATGTTCGGCGAGGCGGGGCCTGCGAGCGCGGCCACCGAGAATCGGACGGGGGTAGT
CTCAAGCTGGCCGGCCTGCTCTGGTGCCTGGCCTCGCGCCGCCGTGTATCGCCCCGCCCTGGGCGGCAAG
GCTGGCCCGGTCGGCACCAGTTGCGTGAGCGGAAAGATGGCCGCTTCCCGGCCCTGCTGCAGGGAGCTCA
AAATGGAGGACGCGGCGCTCGGGAGAGCGGGCGGGTGAGTCACCCACACAAAGGAAAAGGGCCTTTCCGT
CCTCAGCCGTCGCTTCATGTGACTCCACGGAGTACCGGGCGCCGTCCAGGCACCTCGATTAGTTCTCGAG
CTTTTGGAGTACGTCGTCTTTAGGTTGGGGGGAGGGGTTTTATGCGATGGAGTTTCCCCACACTGAGTGG
GTGGAGACTGAAGTTAGGCCAGCTTGGCACTTGATGTAATTCTCCTTGGAATTTGCCCTTTTTGAGTTTG
GATCTTGGTTCATTCTCAAGCCTCAGACAGTGGTTCAAAGTTTTTTTCTTCCATTTCAGGTGTCGTGATT
CTAGCCGCCACCATGGCCCCAAAGAAGAAGCGGAAGGTCGGTATCCACGGAGTCCCAGCAGCCACACAGT
TCGAGGGCTTTACCAACCTGTATCAGGTGAGCAAGACACTGCGGTTTGAGCTGATCCCACAGGGCAAGAC
CCTGAAGCACATCCAGGAGCAGGGCTTCATCGAGGAGGACAAGGCCCGCAATGATCACTACAAGGAGCTG
AAGCCCATCATCGATCGGATCTACAAGACCTATGCCGACCAGTGCCTGCAGCTGGTGCAGCTGGATTGGG
AGAACCTGAGCGCCGCCATCGACTCCTATAGAAAGGAGAAAACCGAGGAGACAAGGAACGCCCTGATCGA
GGAGCAGGCCACATATCGCAATGCCATCCACGACTACTTCATCGGCCGGACAGACAACCTGACCGATGCC
ATCAATAAGAGACACGCCGAGATCTACAAGGGCCTGTTCAAGGCCGAGCTGTTTAATGGCAAGGTGCTGA
AGCAGCTGGGCACCGTGACCACAACCGAGCACGAGAACGCCCTGCTGCGGAGCTTCGACAAGTTTACAAC
CTACTTCTCCGGCTTTTATGAGAACAGGAAGAACGTGTTCAGCGCCGAGGATATCAGCACAGCCATCCCA
CACCGCATCGTGCAGGACAACTTCCCCAAGTTTAAGGAGAATTGTCACATCTTCACACGCCTGATCACCG
CCGTGCCCAGCCTGCGGGAGCACTTTGAGAACGTGAAGAAGGCCATCGGCATCTTCGTGAGCACCTCCAT
CGAGGAGGTGTTTTCCTTCCCTTTTTATAACCAGCTGCTGACACAGACCCAGATCGACCTGTATAACCAG
CTGCTGGGAGGAATCTCTCGGGAGGCAGGCACCGAGAAGATCAAGGGCCTGAACGAGGTGCTGAATCTGG
CCATCCAGAAGAATGATGAGACAGCCCACATCATCGCCTCCCTGCCACACAGATTCATCCCCCTGTTTAA
GCAGATCCTGTCCGATAGGAACACCCTGTCTTTCATCCTGGAGGAGTTTAAGAGCGACGAGGAAGTGATC
CAGTCCTTCTGCAAGTACAAGACACTGCTGAGAAACGAGAACGTGCTGGAGACAGCCGAGGCCCTGTTTA
ACGAGCTGAACAGCATCGACCTGACACACATCTTCATCAGCCACAAGAAGCTGGAGACAATCAGCAGCGC
CCTGTGCGACCACTGGGATACACTGAGGAATGCCCTGTATGAGCGGAGAATCTCCGAGCTGACAGGCAAG
ATCACCAAGTCTGCCAAGGAGAAGGTGCAGCGCAGCCTGAAGCACGAGGATATCAACCTGCAGGAGATCA
TCTCTGCCGCAGGCAAGGAGCTGAGCGAGGCCTTCAAGCAGAAAACCAGCGAGATCCTGTCCCACGCACA
CGCCGCCCTGGATCAGCCACTGCCTACAACCCTGAAGAAGCAGGAGGAGAAGGAGATCCTGAAGTCTCAG
CTGGACAGCCTGCTGGGCCTGTACCACCTGCTGGACTGGTTTGCCGTGGATGAGTCCAACGAGGTGGACC
CCGAGTTCTCTGCCCGGCTGACCGGCATCAAGCTGGAGATGGAGCCTTCTCTGAGCTTCTACAACAAGGC
CAGAAATTATGCCACCAAGAAGCCCTACTCCGTGGAGAAGTTCAAGCTGAACTTTCAGATGCCTACACTG
GCCTCTGGCTGGGACGTGAATAAGGAGAAGAACAATGGCGCCATCCTGTTTGTGAAGAACGGCCTGTACT
ATCTGGGCATCATGCCAAAGCAGAAGGGCAGGTATAAGGCCCTGAGCTTCGAGCCCACAGAGAAAACCAG
CGAGGGCTTTGATAAGATGTACTATGACTACTTCCCTGATGCCGCCAAGATGATCCCAAAGTGCAGCACC
CAGCTGAAGGCCGTGACAGCCCACTTTCAGACCCACACAACCCCCATCCTGCTGTCCAACAATTTCATCG
AGCCTCTGGAGATCACAAAGGAGATCTACGACCTGAACAATCCTGAGAAGGAGCCAAAGAAGTTTCAGAC
AGCCTACGCCAAGAAAACCGGCGACCAGAAGGGCTACAGAGAGGCCCTGTGCAAGTGGATCGACTTCACA
AGGGATTTTCTGTCCAAGTATACCAAGACAACCTCTATCGATCTGTCTAGCCTGCGGCCATCCTCTCAGT
ATAAGGACCTGGGCGAGTACTATGCCGAGCTGAATCCCCTGCTGTACCACATCAGCTTCCAGAGAATCGC
CGAGAAGGAGATCATGGATGCCGTGGAGACAGGCAAGCTGTACCTGTTCCAGATCTATAACAAGGACTTT
GCCAAGGGCCACCACGGCAAGCCTAATCTGCACACACTGTATTGGACCGGCCTGTTTTCTCCAGAGAACC
TGGCCAAGACAAGCATCAAGCTGAATGGCCAGGCCGAGCTGTTCTACCGCCCTAAGTCCAGGATGAAGAG
GATGGCACACCGGCTGGGAGAGAAGATGCTGAACAAGAAGCTGAAGGATCAGAAAACCCCAATCCCCGAC
ACCCTGTACCAGGAGCTGTACGACTATGTGAATCACAGACTGTCCCACGACCTGTCTGATGAGGCCAGGG
CCCTGCTGCCCAACGTGATCACCAAGGAGGTGTCTCACGAGATCATCAAGGATAGGCGCTTTACCAGCGA
CAAGTTCTTTTTCCACGTGCCTATCACACTGAACTATCAGGCCGCCAATTCCCCATCTAAGTTCAACCAG
AGGGTGAATGCCTACCTGAAGGAGCACCCCGAGACACCTATCATCGGCATCGATCGGGGCGAGAGAAACC
TGATCTATATCACAGTGATCGACTCCACCGGCAAGATCCTGGAGCAGCGGAGCCTGAACACCATCCAGCA
GTTTGATTACCAGAAGAAGCTGGACAACAGGGAGAAGGAGAGGGTGGCAGCAAGGCAGGCCTGGTCTGTG
GTGGGCACAATCAAGGATCTGAAGCAGGGCTATCTGAGCCAGGTCATCCACGAGATCGTGGACCTGATGA
TCCACTACCAGGCCGTGGTGGTGCTGGAGAACCTGAATTTCGGCTTTAAGAGCAAGAGGACCGGCATCGC
CGAGAAGGCCGTGTACCAGCAGTTCGAGAAGATGCTGATCGATAAGCTGAATTGCCTGGTGCTGAAGGAC
TATCCAGCAGAGAAAGTGGGAGGCGTGCTGAACCCATACCAGCTGACAGACCAGTTCACCTCCTTTGCCA
AGATGGGCACCCAGTCTGGCTTCCTGTTTTACGTGCCTGCCCCATATACATCTAAGATCGATCCCCTGAC
CGGCTTCGTGGACCCCTTCGTGTGGAAAACCATCAAGAATCACGAGAGCCGCAAGCACTTCCTGGAGGGC
TTCGACTTTCTGCACTACGACGTGAAAACCGGCGACTTCATCCTGCACTTTAAGATGAACAGAAATCTGT
CCTTCCAGAGGGGCCTGCCCGGCTTTATGCCTGCATGGGATATCGTGTTCGAGAAGAACGAGACACAGTT
TGACGCCAAGGGCACCCCTTTCATCGCCGGCAAGAGAATCGTGCCAGTGATCGAGAATCACAGATTCACC
GGCAGATACCGGGACCTGTATCCTGCCAACGAGCTGATCGCCCTGCTGGAGGAGAAGGGCATCGTGTTCA
GGGATGGCTCCAACATCCTGCCAAAGCTGCTGGAGAATGACGATTCTCACGCCATCGACACCATGGTGGC
CCTGATCCGCAGCGTGCTGCAGATGCGGAACTCCAATGCCGCCACAGGCGAGGACTATATCAACAGCCCC
GTGCGCGATCTGAATGGCGTGTGCTTCGACTCCCGGTTTCAGAACCCAGAGTGGCCCATGGACGCCGATG
CCAATGGCGCCTACCACATCGCCCTGAAGGGCCAGCTGCTGCTGAATCACCTGAAGGAGAGCAAGGATCT
GAAGCTGCAGAACGGCATCTCCAATCAGGACTGGCTGGCCTACATCCAGGAGCTGCGCAACAAAAGGCCG
GCGGCCACGAAAAAGGCCGGCCAGGCAAAAAAGAAAAAGGGATCCTACCCATACGATGTTCCAGATTACG
CTTATCCCTACGACGTGCCTGATTATGCATACCCATATGATGTCCCCGACTATGCCGCGGCCGCAGGATG
CGAGGGCAGAGGAAGCCTTCTAACATGCGGTGACGTGGAGGAGAATCCCGGCCCTTCCGGGATGGCCAAG
CCTTTGTCTCAAGAAGAATCCACCCTCATTGAAAGAGCAACGGCTACAATCAACAGCATCCCCATCTCTG
AAGACTACAGCGTCGCCAGCGCAGCTCTCTCTAGCGACGGCCGCATCTTCACTGGTGTCAATGTATATCA
TTTTACTGGGGGACCTTGTGCAGAACTCGTGGTGCTGGGCACTGCTGCTGCTGCGGCAGCTGGCAACCTG
ACTTGTATCGTCGCGATCGGAAATGAGAACAGGGGCATCTTGAGCCCCTGCGGACGGTGCCGACAGGTGC
TTCTCGATCTGCATCCTGGGATCAAAGCCATAGTGAAGGACAGTGATGGACAGCCGACGGCAGTTGGGAT
TCGTGAATTGCTGCCCTCTGGTTATGTGTGGGAGGGCTAATAAGTCGACAATCAACCTCTGGATTACAAA
ATTTGTGAAAGATTGACTGGTATTCTTAACTATGTTGCTCCTTTTACGCTATGTGGATACGCTGCTTTAA
TGCCTTTGTATCATGCTATTGCTTCCCGTATGGCTTTCATTTTCTCCTCCTTGTATAAATCCTGGTTGCT
GTCTCTTTATGAGGAGTTGTGGCCCGTTGTCAGGCAACGTGGCGTGGTGTGCACTGTGTTTGCTGACGCA
ACCCCCACTGGTTGGGGCATTGCCACCACCTGTCAGCTCCTTTCCGGGACTTTCGCTTTCCCCCTCCCTA
TTGCCACGGCGGAACTCATCGCCGCCTGCCTTGCCCGCTGCTGGACAGGGGCTCGGCTGTTGGGCACTGA
CAATTCCGTGGTGTTGTCGGGGAAATCATCGTCCTTTCCTTGGCTGCTCGCCTGTGTTGCCACCTGGATT
CTGCGCGGGACGTCCTTCTGCTACGTCCCTTCGGCCCTCAATCCAGCGGACCTTCCTTCCCGCGGCCTGC
TGCCGGCTCTGCGGCCTCTTCCGCGTCTCCGCCTTCGCCCTCAGACGAGTCGGATCTCTCTTTGGGCCGC
CTCCCCGCCTGGTACCTTTAAGACCAATGACTTACAAGGCAGCTGTAGATCTTAGCCACTTTTTAAAAGA
AAAGGGGGGACTGGAAGGGCTAATTCACTCCCAACGAAGATAAGATCTGCTTTTTGCTTGTACTGGGTCT
CTCTGGTTAGACCAGATCTGAGCCTGGGAGCTCTCTGGCTAACTAGGGAACCCACTGCTTAAGCCTCAAT
AAAGCTTGCCTTGAGTGCTTCAAGTAGTGTGTGCCCGTCTGTTGTGTGACTCTGGTAACTAGAGATCCCT
CAGACCCTTTTAGTCAGTGTGGAAAATCTCTAGCAGTAGTAGTTCATGTCATCTTATTATTCAGTATTTA
TAACTTGCAAAGAAATGAATATCAGAGAGTGAGAGGAACTTGTTTATTGCAGCTTATAATGGTTACAAAT
AAAGCAATAGCATCACAAATTTCACAAATAAAGCATTTTTTTCACTGCATTCTAGTTGTGGTTTGTCCAA
ACTCATCAATGTATCTTATCATGTCTGGCTCTAGCTATCCCGCCCCTAACTCCGCCCATCCCGCCCCTAA
CTCCGCCCAGTTCCGCCCATTCTCCGCCCCATGGCTGACTAATTTTTTTTATTTATGCAGAGGCCGAGGC
CGCCTCGGCCTCTGAGCTATTCCAGAAGTAGTGAGGAGGCTTTTTTGGAGGCCTAGACTTTTGCAGAGAC
CAAATTCGTAATCATGTCATAGCTGTTTCCTGTGTGAAATTGTTATCCGCTCACAATTCCACACAACATA
CGAGCCGGAAGCATAAAGTGTAAAGCCTGGGGTGCCTAATGAGTGAGCTAACTCACATTAATTGCGTTGC
GCTCACTGCCCGCTTTCCAGTCGGGAAACCTGTCGTGCCAGCTGCATTAATGAATCGGCCAACGCGCGGG
GAGAGGCGGTTTGCGTATTGGGCGCTCTTCCGCTTCCTCGCTCACTGACTCGCTGCGCTCGGTCGTTCGG
CTGCGGCGAGCGGTATCAGCTCACTCAAAGGCGGTAATACGGTTATCCACAGAATCAGGGGATAACGCAG
GAAAGAACATGTGAGCAAAAGGCCAGCAAAAGGCCAGGAACCGTAAAAAGGCCGCGTTGCTGGCGTTTTT
CCATAGGCTCCGCCCCCCTGACGAGCATCACAAAAATCGACGCTCAAGTCAGAGGTGGCGAAACCCGACA
GGACTATAAAGATACCAGGCGTTTCCCCCTGGAAGCTCCCTCGTGCGCTCTCCTGTTCCGACCCTGCCGC
TTACCGGATACCTGTCCGCCTTTCTCCCTTCGGGAAGCGTGGCGCTTTCTCATAGCTCACGCTGTAGGTA
TCTCAGTTCGGTGTAGGTCGTTCGCTCCAAGCTGGGCTGTGTGCACGAACCCCCCGTTCAGCCCGACCGC
TGCGCCTTATCCGGTAACTATCGTCTTGAGTCCAACCCGGTAAGACACGACTTATCGCCACTGGCAGCAG
CCACTGGTAACAGGATTAGCAGAGCGAGGTATGTAGGCGGTGCTACAGAGTTCTTGAAGTGGTGGCCTAA
CTACGGCTACACTAGAAGAACAGTATTTGGTATCTGCGCTCTGCTGAAGCCAGTTACCTTCGGAAAAAGA
GTTGGTAGCTCTTGATCCGGCAAACAAACCACCGCTGGTAGCGGTGGTTTTTTTGTTTGCAAGCAGCAGA
TTACGCGCAGAAAAAAAGGATCTCAAGAAGATCCTTTGATCTTTTCTACGGGGTCTGACGCTCAGTGGAA
CGAAAACTCACGTTAAGGGATTTTGGTCATGAGATTATCAAAAAGGATCTTCACCTAGATCCTTTTAAAT
TAAAAATGAAGTTTTAAATCAATCTAAAGTATATATGAGTAAACTTGGTCTGACAGTTACCAATGCTTAA
TCAGTGAGGCACCTATCTCAGCGATCTGTCTATTTCGTTCATCCATAGTTGCCTGACTCCCCGTCGTGTA
GATAACTACGATACGGGAGGGCTTACCATCTGGCCCCAGTGCTGCAATGATACCGCGAGACCCACGCTCA
CCGGCTCCAGATTTATCAGCAATAAACCAGCCAGCCGGAAGGGCCGAGCGCAGAAGTGGTCCTGCAACTT
TATCCGCCTCCATCCAGTCTATTAATTGTTGCCGGGAAGCTAGAGTAAGTAGTTCGCCAGTTAATAGTTT
GCGCAACGTTGTTGCCATTGCTACAGGCATCGTGGTGTCACGCTCGTCGTTTGGTATGGCTTCATTCAGC
TCCGGTTCCCAACGATCAAGGCGAGTTACATGATCCCCCATGTTGTGCAAAAAAGCGGTTAGCTCCTTCG
GTCCTCCGATCGTTGTCAGAAGTAAGTTGGCCGCAGTGTTATCACTCATGGTTATGGCAGCACTGCATAA
TTCTCTTACTGTCATGCCATCCGTAAGATGCTTTTCTGTGACTGGTGAGTACTCAACCAAGTCATTCTGA
GAATAGTGTATGCGGCGACCGAGTTGCTCTTGCCCGGCGTCAATACGGGATAATACCGCGCCACATAGCA
GAACTTTAAAAGTGCTCATCATTGGAAAACGTTCTTCGGGGCGAAAACTCTCAAGGATCTTACCGCTGTT
GAGATCCAGTTCGATGTAACCCACTCGTGCACCCAACTGATCTTCAGCATCTTTTACTTTCACCAGCGTT
TCTGGGTGAGCAAAAACAGGAAGGCAAAATGCCGCAAAAAAGGGAATAAGGGCGACACGGAAATGTTGAA
TACTCATACTCTTCCTTTTTCAATATTATTGAAGCATTTATCAGGGTTATTGTCTCATGAGCGGATACAT
ATTTGAATGTATTTAGAAAAATAAACAAATAGGGGTTCCGCGCACATTTCCCCGAAAAGTGCCACCTGAC
GTCTAAGAAACCATTATTATCATGACATTAACCTATAAAAATAGGCGTATCACGAGGCCCTTTCGTCTCG
CGCGTTTCGGTGATGACGGTGAAAACCTCTGACACATGCAGCTCCCGGAGACGGTCACAGCTTGTCTGTA
AGCGGATGCCGGGAGCAGACAAGCCCGTCAGGGCGCGTCAGCGGGTGTTGGCGGGTGTCGGGGCTGGCTT
AACTATGCGGCATCAGAGCAGATTGTACTGAGAGTGCACCATATGCGGTGTGAAATACCGCACAGATGCG
TAAGGAGAAAATACCGCATCAGGCGCCATTCGCCATTCAGGCTGCGCAACTGTTGGGAAGGGCGATCGGT
GCGGGCCTCTTCGCTATTACGCCAGCTGGCGAAAGGGGGATGTGCTGCAAGGCGATTAAGTTGGGTAACG
CCAGGGTTTTCCCAGTCACGACGTT
Features (pLannotate 1.2.2; 30 found; start..end, strand, type, name):
     32..258     +  promoter       RSV promoter: Rous sarcoma virus enhancer/promoter
    259..439     +  LTR            5' LTR (truncated): truncated 5' long terminal repeat (LTR) from HIV-1
    486..611     +  misc_feature   HIV-1 Ψ: packaging signal of human immunodeficiency virus type 1
    595..933     +  CDS            HIV-1 gag (fragment): gag protein from human immunodeficiency virus 1; gag
   1104..1337    +  misc_feature   RRE: The Rev response element (RRE) of HIV-1 allows for Rev-dependent mRNA export from the nucleus to the cytoplasm.
   1714..1814    +  CDS            Rev (fragment): human immunodeficiency virus 1 (HIV-1) Rev protein; rev; enhances nuclear export of unspliced and incompletely spliced viral mRNAs
   1844..1959    +  misc_feature   cPPT/CTS: central polypurine tract and central termination sequence of HIV-1 (lacking the first T)
   2038..2104    +  CDS            small t antigen (fragment): SV40 (simian virus 40) small t antigen
   2130..2341    +  promoter       EF-1α core promoter: core promoter for human elongation factor EF-1α
   2342..2450    +  intron         EF-1α intron A (fragment): intron upstream of the start codon of human EF-1α
   3076..3279    +  intron         EF-1α intron A: truncated intron upstream of the start codon of human EF-1α
   3354..7271    +  CDS            AsCpf1: CRISPR-associated protein from Acidaminococcus sp. BV3L6 (Zetsche et al., 2015)
   7272..7319    +  CDS            nucleoplasmin NLS: bipartite nuclear localization signal from nucleoplasmin
   7326..7406    +  CDS            3xHA: three tandem HA epitope tags
   7482..7880    +  CDS            BSD: blasticidin S deaminase; Aspergillus terreus BSD; confers resistance to blasticidin
   7890..8478    +  misc_feature   WPRE: woodchuck hepatitis virus posttranscriptional regulatory element
   8482..8619    +  CDS            nef (fragment): NEF_HV1LA - Experimental evidence at protein level: Swiss-Prot protein existence level 1. Extracellular Nef protein targets CD4(+) T-lymphocytes for apoptosis by interacting with CXCR4 surface receptors. From Human immunodeficiency virus type 1 group M subtype B (isolate Lai) (HIV-1).
   8605..8785    +  LTR            5' LTR (truncated): truncated 5' long terminal repeat (LTR) from HIV-1
   8857..8978    +  polyA_signal   SV40 poly(A) signal: SV40 polyadenylation signal
   9018..9153    +  rep_origin     SV40 ori: SV40 origin of replication
   9208..9230    -  protein_bind   lac operator (fragment): The lac repressor binds to the lac operator to inhibit transcription in E. coli. This inhibition can be relieved by adding lactose or isopropyl-β-D-thiogalactopyranoside (IPTG). lac repressor encoded by lacI
   9234..9264    -  promoter       lac promoter: promoter for the E. coli lac operon
   9279..9300    -  protein_bind   CAP binding site: CAP binding activates transcription in the presence of cAMP. E. coli catabolite activator protein
   9313..9405    -  CDS            lacI (fragment): lac repressor; lacI; The lac repressor binds to the lac operator to inhibit transcription in E. coli. This inhibition can be relieved by adding lactose or isopropyl-β-D-thiogalactopyranoside (IPTG).
   9588..10176   -  rep_origin     ori: high-copy-number ColE1/pMB1/pBR322/pUC origin of replication
  10347..11207   -  CDS            AmpR: β-lactamase; bla; confers resistance to ampicillin, carbenicillin, and related antibiotics
  11208..11312   -  promoter       AmpR promoter: bla
  11407..11442   +  CDS            rop (fragment): Rop protein, which maintains plasmids at low copy number; rop
  11544..11643   +  misc_feature   bom (fragment): basis of mobility region from pBR322
  11649..18      -  CDS            lacZα (fragment) (across the origin): LacZα fragment of β-galactosidase; lacZ fragment
