[The description below was written by a language model from this plasmid's Addgene catalogue record and pLannotate feature annotations shown in this document.]
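Description:
pRDA_112 is a lentiviral CRISPR vector built on the pLKO backbone for stable expression of the Cas12a nuclease from Acidaminococcus sp. (AsCas12a, also called AsCpf1) in mammalian cells. In bacteria it is maintained through a high-copy ColE1/pUC-type origin and selected with ampicillin via the β-lactamase gene. The viral portion has a third-generation layout: an RSV promoter drives transcription of the genomic RNA from a truncated HIV-1 5' LTR, followed by the Ψ packaging signal with a gag fragment, the Rev response element for Rev-dependent nuclear export, and the cPPT/CTS element that aids nuclear import of the reverse-transcribed genome. A truncated 3' LTR closes the transfer cassette, and an SV40 polyadenylation signal and SV40 origin lie just beyond it.

Between the LTRs, the human EF-1α promoter with portions of its first intron drives the AsCas12a coding sequence, which is fused at its C-terminus to a bipartite nucleoplasmin nuclear localization signal and a 3xHA epitope tag for nuclear targeting and immunodetection. A blasticidin S deaminase gene follows a short distance downstream on the same strand with no separate promoter annotated, suggesting co-expression from the same transcript; the linking element is not identified in the feature table. This marker permits blasticidin selection of transduced cells. A WPRE after the marker enhances transcript stability and expression. No guide RNA cassette is annotated, so the construct appears to supply the nuclease alone, for example to generate AsCas12a-expressing cell lines that then receive guides from a separate vector. The associated publication concerns optimizing AsCas12a for combinatorial genetic screens in human cells.
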