Addgene plasmid #136475: pRDA_112
Purpose: Lentiviral expression of AsCas12a
Depositing lab: John Doench. Depositing organization: Broad Institute. Publication: Optimization of AsCas12a for combinatorial genetic screens in human cells. DeWeirdt PC, Sanson KR, Sangree AK, Hegde M, Hanna RE, Feeley MN, Griffith AL, Teng T, Borys SM, Strand C, Joung JK, Kleinstiver BP, Pan X, Huang A, Doench JG. Nat Biotechnol. 2020 Jul 13. pii: 10.1038/s41587-020-0600-6. doi: 10.1038/s41587-020-0600-6. PubMed 32661438.
Backbone
  Vector backbone: pLKO
  Vector type: Lentiviral, CRISPR
  Selectable markers: Blasticidin
Growth in bacteria
  Bacterial resistance: Ampicillin, 100 μg/mL
  Growth temperature: 30°C
  Growth strain: NEB Stable
  Copy number: Unknown
Gene/Insert
  Gene/Insert name: AsCas12a (alt name: AsCpf1)
  Promoter: EF1a
  Cloning method: Unknown
  Sequencing primers: 5′ n/a; 3′ n/a
Terms and licenses: Academic/Nonprofit Terms; Industry Terms: Not Available to Industry
How to cite: pRDA_112 was a gift from John Doench (Addgene plasmid # 136475 ; http://n2t.net/addgene:136475 ; RRID:Addgene_136475)
